Addgene plasmid #47369: HLH Bmal Pas 1-465-VenC W427A
Purpose: Bmal fragment cloned with Venus tag used for mutation
Depositing lab: Joseph Takahashi. Depositing organization: University of Texas Southwestern Medical Center. Publication: Crystal structure of the heterodimeric CLOCK:BMAL1 transcriptional activator complex. Huang N, Chelliah Y, Shan Y, Taylor CA, Yoo SH, Partch C, Green CB, Zhang H, Takahashi JS. Science. 2012 Jul 13;337(6091):189-94. doi: 10.1126/science.1222804. Epub 2012 May 31. PubMed 22653727.
Backbone
  Vector backbone: pEGFP-C1
  Backbone manufacturer: Clontech
  Vector type: Mammalian Expression
Growth in bacteria
  Bacterial resistance: Kanamycin, 50 μg/mL
  Growth temperature: 37°C
  Growth strain: DH5alpha
  Copy number: High Copy
Gene/Insert
  Gene/Insert name: BMAL
  Species: M. musculus (mouse)
  Mutation: aa 1-465, W427A
  Entrez Gene: Bmal1 (a.k.a. Arnt3, Arntl, BMAL1b, MOP3, bHLHe5, bmal1b')
  Promoter: CMV
  Tag / fusion protein: Venus aa 156-239 (C terminal on backbone)
  Cloning method: Restriction Enzyme; 5′ cloning site unknown (unknown if destroyed); 3′ cloning site unknown (unknown if destroyed)
  Sequencing primers: 5′ CMV-F
Terms and licenses: Academic/Nonprofit Terms; Industry Terms: Not Available to Industry
How to cite: HLH Bmal Pas 1-465-VenC W427A was a gift from Joseph Takahashi (Addgene plasmid # 47369 ; http://n2t.net/addgene:47369 ; RRID:Addgene_47369)
