[The description below was written by a language model from this plasmid's Addgene catalogue record.]
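Description:
HLH Bmal Pas 1-465-VenC W427A is a mammalian expression plasmid built on the Clontech pEGFP-C1 backbone. It is maintained in E. coli as a high-copy plasmid under kanamycin selection. No feature table accompanies the record, so further backbone elements (origin, polyadenylation signal, any mammalian selection marker) are not itemised, and the restriction sites used for cloning are recorded as unknown.

The insert is a truncated mouse Bmal1 (Arntl) coding sequence covering amino acids 1-465. As the name indicates, this spans the basic helix-loop-helix DNA-binding region and the PAS domains. It carries a single point substitution, W427A. Expression is driven by the CMV promoter, a strong constitutive promoter in most mammalian cell lines. The BMAL1 fragment is fused at its C terminus to residues 156-239 of the yellow fluorescent protein Venus. This is only the C-terminal portion of the fluorophore ("VenC"), which is not fluorescent by itself. How the original EGFP cassette of the backbone was replaced or modified to accommodate this fragment is not stated.

A split-Venus half of this kind is normally used in bimolecular fluorescence complementation. There, fluorescence is restored only when a partner protein carrying the complementary N-terminal Venus fragment is brought close by a protein-protein interaction. The record itself says only that this is a Venus-tagged Bmal fragment used for mutation. Given its association with structural work on the CLOCK:BMAL1 heterodimer, the W427A variant most plausibly tests how this tryptophan contributes to complex formation in cells, by comparison with a wild-type fusion. The partner construct and the exact assay are not described in the record.
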