>Addgene plasmid #47369 | HLH Bmal Pas 1-465-VenC W427A | addgene partial sequence | sequence record 69464 | SV40pA-rev
TTAACAACAACAATTGCATTCATTTTATGTTTCAGGTTCAGGGGGAGGTGTGGGAGGTTTTTTAAAGCAA
GTAAAACCTCTACAAATGTGGTATGGCTGATTATGATCAGTTATCTAGATCCGGTGGATCCCGAGGGCAG
CATTCCGGACTTGTACAGCTCGTCCATGCCGAGAGTGATCCCGGCGGCGGTCACGAACTCCAGCAGGACC
ATGTGATCGCGCTTCTCGTTGGGGTCTTTGCTCAGGGCGGACTGGTAGCTCAGGTAGTGGTTGTCGGGCA
GCAGCACGGGGCCGTCGCCGATGGGGGTGTTCTGCTGGTAGTGGTCGGCGAGCTGCACGCCGCCGTCCTC
GATGTTGTGGCGGATCTTGAAGTTGGCCTTGATGCCGTTCTTCTGCTTGTCCACCATGGTGGCGACCGGG
CTGTCCATGCTGTGGGGGGGTGCTGTTAGCTGCGGGAAGGTTGGGTCCCCGCCTTCCAGGACATTGGCTA
AAACAACAGTGTTGGTTGAGACAATGTATTCAACTTCCTTGGTCGCCGGGTTCATGAAACTGAACCATCG
ACTTCGTAGCGTGATAAAAGAACCATCTTTGATCTTAAACTTATAGCAATTAGTTGTGATCTTTTCTCTT
GTCTGTAAAACTTGCCTGTGACATTCTGCGAGGTGTCCTATGTCGTCTTGATGAAAATACTCATAACATG
ATGTACCTAGAAGTTCCTGTGGTAGATACGCCAAAATAGCTGTCGCCCTCTGATCTACAAAAACAAATTT
CCCATCTATTGCGTGTC
