>Addgene plasmid #47369 | HLH Bmal Pas 1-465-VenC W427A | addgene partial sequence | sequence record 69512 | EGFP-C 5'-CATGGTCCTGCTGGAGTTCGTG-3'
GAGCTGTACAAGTCCGGAATGCTGCCCTCGGGATCCACCGGATCTAGATAACTGATCATAATCAGCCATA
CCACATTTGTAGAGGTTTTACTTGCTTTAAAAAACCTCCCACACCTCCCCCTGAACCTGAAACATAAAAT
GAATGCAATTGTTGTTGTTAACTTGTTTATTGCAGCTTATAATGGTTACAAATAAAGCAATAGCATCACA
AATTTCACAAATAAAGCATTTTTTTCACTGCATTCTAGTTGTGGTTTGTCCAAACTCATCAATGTATCTT
AAGGCGTAAATTGTAAGCGTTAATATTTTGTTAAAATTCGCGTTAAATTTTTGTTAAATCAGCTCATTTT
TTAACCAATAGGCCGAAATCGGCAAAATCCCTTATAAATCAAAAGAATAGACCGAGATAGGGT
[37 nt withheld, positions 414-450]
AAAGAACGTGGACTCCAACGTCAAAGG
[49 nt withheld, positions 478-526]
T
[91 nt withheld, positions 528-618]
G
[124 nt withheld, positions 620-743]
CAGGTGGCACTTTTCGGGGAAATGTGCGCGGAACCCCTATTTGTTTATTTTTCTAAATACATTCAAATAT
GTATCCGCTCATGAGACAATAACCCTGATAAATGCTTCAATAATATTGAAAAAGGAAGAGTCCTG
